Addgene plasmid #200522: pMC-ME_2a-mCherry-pA ORF-1 with ATG
Purpose: mini circle middle entry plasmid for 2a-mCherry-pA ORF 1 (with ATG) with flanking BsaI cut sites
Depositing lab: Junsu Kang. Depositing organization: University of Wisconsin, Madison. Publication: Advancing knock-in approaches for robust genome editing in zebrafish. Rodriguez-Parks A, Beezley EG, Manna S, Silaban I, Almutawa SI, Cao S, Ahmed H, Guyer M, Baker S, Richards MP, Kang J. Biol Open. 2026 Feb 2:bio.062472. doi: 10.1242/bio.062472. PubMed 41630603.
Backbone
  Vector backbone: pU6a:sgRNA#3
  Backbone manufacturer: Addgene #64247
  Total vector size (bp): 3482
  Vector type: Mini-Golden
Growth in bacteria
  Bacterial resistance: Spectinomycin, 50 μg/mL
  Growth temperature: 37°C
  Growth strain: DH5alpha
  Copy number: Unknown
Gene/Insert
  Gene/Insert name: mCherry
Terms and licenses: Academic/Nonprofit Terms; Industry Terms: Not Available to Industry
How to cite: pMC-ME_2a-mCherry-pA ORF-1 with ATG was a gift from Junsu Kang (Addgene plasmid # 200522 ; http://n2t.net/addgene:200522 ; RRID:Addgene_200522)
