[The description below was written by a language model from this plasmid's Addgene catalogue record and pLannotate feature annotations shown in this document.]
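Description:
pMC-ME_2a-mCherry-pA ORF-1 with ATG is a 3,482 bp "middle entry" module for a Golden Gate-style (Mini-Golden) assembly system, built on the pU6a:sgRNA#3 backbone and intended for constructing minicircle knock-in donors for genome editing in zebrafish. It is propagated in E. coli through a high-copy ColE1/pUC-type origin and selected with spectinomycin via the aadA (SmR) aminoglycoside adenylyltransferase gene. That gene sits downstream of a partial class 1 integron Pc promoter and a short gentamicin-resistance remnant. Other small annotated pieces (lacZα, lacI and T7 promoter fragments, and rrnB T1 and T2 terminators) appear to be backbone leftovers or insulating elements rather than functional parts of the payload.

The payload is a promoterless 2A-mCherry-polyA cassette. The feature table annotates the mCherry coding sequence followed by an SV40 polyadenylation signal. The 2A peptide and the flanking BsaI sites named in the record are not annotated, though the 2A presumably lies in the short region just upstream of mCherry. BsaI is a type IIS enzyme that cuts outside its recognition site, so digestion releases the cassette with defined overhangs for ordered, scarless ligation with other entry modules, such as homology arms or target sequences.

A 2A sequence causes ribosomal skipping, so when the cassette is integrated in frame into an endogenous gene, mCherry is produced as a separate protein reporting that locus's expression. The "ORF-1" designation indicates one of several reading-frame variants, chosen to match the frame at the integration site, and "with ATG" indicates that a start codon is included. The record gives no further detail on frame definitions or on the partner modules.
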