Features (pLannotate 1.2.2; 11 found; start..end, strand, type, name):
     48..91      +  terminator     rrnB T1 terminator: Escherichia coli rrnB; transcription terminator T1 from the E. coli rrnB gene
    138..174     -  CDS            lacZα (fragment): LacZα fragment of β-galactosidase; lacZ fragment
    258..965     +  CDS            mCherry: mCherry is a basic (constitutively fluorescent) red fluorescent protein published in 2004, derived from Discosoma sp.. It is reported to be a very rapidly-maturing monomer with low acid sensitivity.
    976..993     -  promoter       T7 promoter (fragment): promoter for bacteriophage T7 RNA polymerase
    998..1132    -  polyA_signal   SV40 poly(A) signal: SV40 polyadenylation signal
   1307..1330    +  promoter       Pc promoter (fragment): intI1 (promoter lies within the coding sequence); class 1 integron promoter
   1506..1562    +  CDS            GmR (fragment): gentamycin acetyltransferase; aacC1; confers resistance to gentamycin
   1569..2360    +  CDS            SmR: aminoglycoside adenylyltransferase (Murphy, 1985); aadA; confers resistance to spectinomycin and streptomycin
   2453..3041    +  rep_origin     ori: high-copy-number ColE1/pMB1/pBR322/pUC origin of replication
   3224..3316    +  CDS            lacI (fragment): lac repressor; lacI; The lac repressor binds to the lac operator to inhibit transcription in E. coli. This inhibition can be relieved by adding lactose or isopropyl-β-D-thiogalactopyranoside (IPTG).
   3371..3398    -  terminator     rrnB T2 terminator: transcription terminator T2 from the E. coli rrnB gene
>Addgene plasmid #200522 | pMC-ME_2a-mCherry-pA ORF-1 with ATG | addgene full sequence | sequence record 394331 | Addgene NGS Result
CCGGCGGATTTGTCCTACTCAGGAGAGCGTTCACCGACAAACAACAGATAAAACGAAAGGCCCAGTCTTC
CGACTGAGCCTTTCGTTTTATTTGATGCCTGGCAGTTCCCTACTCTCGCGTTAACGCTAGCATGGATGTT
TTCCCAGTCACGACGTTGTAAAACGACGGCCAGTCTTAAGCTCGGGCCCGGTCTCTAGTCGCTACAAACT
TCTCTCTGCTGAAGCAGGCTGGAGACGTGGAGGAGAACCCTGGACCTATGGTGAGCAAGGGCGAGGAGGA
TAACATGGCCATCATCAAGGAGTTCATGCGCTTCAAGGTGCACATGGAGGGCTCCGTGAACGGCCACGAG
TTCGAGATCGAGGGCGAGGGCGAGGGCCGCCCCTACGAGGGCACCCAGACCGCCAAGCTGAAGGTGACCA
AGGGTGGCCCCCTGCCCTTCGCCTGGGACATCCTGTCCCCTCAGTTCATGTACGGCTCCAAGGCCTACGT
GAAGCACCCAGCCGACATCCCCGACTACTTGAAGCTGTCCTTCCCCGAGGGCTTCAAGTGGGAGCGCGTG
ATGAACTTCGAGGACGGCGGCGTGGTGACCGTGACCCAGGACTCCTCCCTGCAGGACGGCGAGTTCATCT
ACAAGGTGAAGCTGCGCGGCACCAACTTCCCCTCCGACGGCCCCGTAATGCAGAAGAAGACCATGGGCTG
GGAGGCCTCCTCCGAGCGGATGTACCCCGAGGACGGCGCCCTGAAGGGCGAGATCAAGCAGAGGCTGAAG
CTGAAGGACGGCGGCCACTACGACGCTGAGGTCAAGACCACCTACAAGGCCAAGAAGCCCGTGCAGCTGC
CCGGCGCCTACAACGTCAACATCAAGTTGGACATCACCTCCCACAACGAGGACTACACCATCGTGGAACA
GTACGAACGCGCCGAGGGCCGCCACTCCACCGGCGGCATGGACGAGCTGTACAAGTAAGCTAGAACTATA
GTGAGTCGTATTACGTAGATCCAGACATGATAAGATACATTGATGAGTTTGGACAAACCACAACTAGAAT
GCAGTGAAAAAAATGCTTTATTTGTGAAATTTGTGATGCTATTGCTTTATTTGTAACCATTATAAGCTGC
AATAAACAAGTTAACAACAACAATTGCATTCATTTTATGTTTCAGGTTCAGGGGGAGGTGTGGGAGGTTT
TTTAATTCCTCAAGAGACCTCTAGACCAGCCAGGACAGAAATGCCTCGACTTCGCTGCTACCCAAGGTTG
CCGGGTGACGCACACCGTGGAAACGGATGAAGGCACGAACCCAGTGGACATAAGCCTGTTCGGTTCGTAA
GCTGTAATGCAAGTAGCGTATGCGCTCACGCAACTGGTCCAGAACCTTGACCGAACGCAGCGGTGGTAAC
GGCGCAGTGGCGGTTTTCATGGCTTGTTATGACTGTTTTTTTGGGGTACAGTCTATGCCTCGGGCATCCA
AGCAGCAAGCGCGTTACGCCGTGGGTCGATGTTTGATGTTATGGAGCAGCAACGATGTTACGCAGCAGGG
CAGTCGCCCTAAAACAAAGTTAAACATTATGAGGGAAGCGGTGATCGCCGAAGTATCGACTCAACTATCA
GAGGTAGTTGGCGTCATCGAGCGCCATCTCGAACCGACGTTGCTGGCCGTACATTTGTACGGCTCCGCAG
TGGATGGCGGCCTGAAGCCACACAGTGATATTGATTTGCTGGTTACGGTGACCGTAAGGCTTGATGAAAC
AACGCGGCGAGCTTTGATCAACGACCTTTTGGAAACTTCGGCTTCCCCTGGAGAGAGCGAGATTCTCCGC
GCTGTAGAAGTCACCATTGTTGTGCACGACGACATCATTCCGTGGCGTTATCCAGCTAAGCGCGAACTGC
AATTTGGAGAATGGCAGCGCAATGACATTCTTGCAGGTATCTTCGAGCCAGCCACGATCGACATTGATCT
GGCTATCTTGCTGACAAAAGCAAGAGAACATAGCGTTGCCTTGGTAGGTCCAGCGGCGGAGGAACTCTTT
GATCCGGTTCCTGAACAGGATCTATTTGAGGCGCTAAATGAAACCTTAACGCTATGGAACTCGCCGCCCG
ACTGGGCTGGCGATGAGCGAAATGTAGTGCTTACGTTGTCCCGCATTTGGTACAGCGCAGTAACCGGCAA
AATCGCGCCGAAGGATGTCGCTGCCGACTGGGCAATGGAGCGCCTGCCGGCCCAGTATCAGCCCGTCATA
CTTGAAGCTAGACAGGCTTATCTTGGACAAGAAGAAGATCGCTTGGCCTCGCGCGCAGATCAGTTGGAAG
AATTTGTCCACTACGTGAAAGGCGAGATCACCAAGGTAGTCGGCAAATAACCCTCGAGCCACCCATGACC
AAAATCCCTTAACGTGAGTTACGCGTCGTTCCACTGAGCGTCAGACCCCGTAGAAAAGATCAAAGGATCT
TCTTGAGATCCTTTTTTTCTGCGCGTAATCTGCTGCTTGCAAACAAAAAAACCACCGCTACCAGCGGTGG
TTTGTTTGCCGGATCAAGAGCTACCAACTCTTTTTCCGAAGGTAACTGGCTTCAGCAGAGCGCAGATACC
AAATACTGTTCTTCTAGTGTAGCCGTAGTTAGGCCACCACTTCAAGAACTCTGTAGCACCGCCTACATAC
CTCGCTCTGCTAATCCTGTTACCAGTGGCTGCTGCCAGTGGCGATAAGTCGTGTCTTACCGGGTTGGACT
CAAGACGATAGTTACCGGATAAGGCGCAGCGGTCGGGCTGAACGGGGGGTTCGTGCACACAGCCCAGCTT
GGAGCGAACGACCTACACCGAACTGAGATACCTACAGCGTGAGCTATGAGAAAGCGCCACGCTTCCCGAA
GGGAGAAAGGCGGACAGGTATCCGGTAAGCGGCAGGGTCGGAACAGGAGAGCGCACGAGGGAGCTTCCAG
GGGGAAACGCCTGGTATCTTTATAGTCCTGTCGGGTTTCGCCACCTCTGACTTGAGCGTCGATTTTTGTG
ATGCTCGTCAGGGGGGCGGAGCCTATGGAAAAACGCCAGCAACGCGGCCTTTTTACGGTTCCTGGCCTTT
TGCTGGCCTTTTGCTCACATGTTCTTTCCTGCGTTATCCCCTGATTCTGTGGATAACCGTATTACCGCCT
TTGAGTGAGCTGATACCGCTCGCCGCAGCCGAACGACCGAGCGCAGCGAGTCAGTGAGCGAGGAAGCGGA
AGAGCGCCCAATACGCAAACCGCCTCTCCCCGCGCGTTGGCCGATTCATTAATGCAGCTGGCACGACAGG
TTTCCCGACTGGAAAGCGGGCAGTGAGCGCAACGCAATTAATACGCGTACCGCTAGCCAGGAAGAGTTTG
TAGAAACGCAAAAAGGCCATCCGTCAGGATGGCCTTCTGCTTAGTTTGATGCCTGGCAGTTTATGGCGGG
CGTCCTGCCCGCCACCCTCCGGGCCGTTGCTTCACAACGTTCAAATCCGCTC
